>Addgene plasmid #229938 | AiP15324 - pAAV-hSyn1-mScarlet-10aa-H2B-WPRE3-BGHpA (Alias: CN5324) | addgene full sequence | sequence record 460610 | Addgene NGS Result
CCTGCAGGCAGCTGCGCGCTCGCTCGCTCACTGAGGCCGCCCGGGCGTCGGGCGACCTTTGGTCGCCCGG
CCTCAGTGAGCGAGCGAGCGCGCAGAGAGGGAGTGGCCAACTCCATCACTAGGGGTTCCTGCGGCCGCAC
GCGTTTAATTAAGTGTCTAGACTGCAGAGGGCCCTGCGTATGAGTGCAAGTGGGTTTTAGGACCAGGATG
AGGCGGGGTGGGGGTGCCTACCTGACGACCGACCCCGACCCACTGGACAAGCACCCAACCCCCATTCCCC
AAATTGCGCATCCCCTATCAGAGAGGGGGAGGGGAAACAGGATGCGGCGAGGCGCGTGCGCACTGCCAGC
TTCAGCACCGCGGACAGTGCCTTCGCCCCCGCCTGGCGGCGCGCGCCACCGCCGCCTCAGCACTGAAGGC
GCGCTGACGTCACTCGCCGGTCCCCCGCAAACTCCCCTTCCCGGCCACCTTGGTCGCGTCCGCGCCGCCG
CCGGCCCAGCCGGACCGCACCACGCGAGGCGCGAGATAGGGGGGCACGGGCGCGACCATCTGCGCTGCGG
CGCCGGCGACTCAGCGCTGCCTCAGTCTGCGGTGGGCAGCGGAGGAGTCGTGTCGTGCCTGAGAGCGCAG
TCGAGAAACCGGCTAGAGGATCCTTCGAAGCTAGCCACCATGGTGAGCAAGGGCGAGGCAGTGATCAAGG
AGTTCATGCGGTTCAAGGTGCACATGGAGGGCTCCATGAACGGCCACGAGTTCGAGATCGAGGGCGAGGG
CGAGGGCCGCCCCTACGAGGGCACCCAGACCGCCAAGCTGAAGGTGACCAAGGGTGGCCCCCTGCCCTTC
TCCTGGGACATCCTGTCCCCTCAGTTCATGTACGGCTCCAGGGCCTTCACCAAGCACCCCGCCGACATCC
CCGACTACTATAAGCAGTCCTTCCCCGAGGGCTTCAAGTGGGAGCGCGTGATGAACTTCGAGGACGGCGG
CGCCGTGACCGTGACCCAGGACACCTCCCTGGAGGACGGCACCCTGATCTACAAGGTGAAGCTCCGCGGC
ACCAACTTCCCTCCTGACGGCCCCGTAATGCAGAAGAAGACAATGGGCTGGGAAGCGTCCACCGAGCGGT
TGTACCCCGAGGACGGCGTGCTGAAGGGCGACATTAAGATGGCCCTGCGCCTGAAGGACGGCGGCCGCTA
CCTGGCGGACTTCAAGACCACCTACAAGGCCAAGAAGCCCGTGCAGATGCCCGGCGCCTACAACGTCGAC
CGCAAGTTGGACATCACCTCCCACAACGAGGACTACACCGTGGTGGAACAGTACGAACGCTCCGAGGGCC
GCCACTCCACCGGCGGCATGGACGAGCTGTATAAGTCCGGACTCAGATCTGGAGGCTCCGGAGGCCCAGA
GCCAGCGAAGTCTGCTCCCGCCCCGAAAAAGGGCTCCAAGAAGGCGGTGACTAAGGCGCAGAAGAAAGGC
GGCAAGAAGCGCAAGCGCAGCCGCAAGGAGAGCTATTCCATCTATGTGTATAAGGTTCTGAAGCAGGTCC
ACCCTGACACCGGCATTTCGTCCAAGGCCATGGGCATCATGAACTCGTTTGTGAACGACATTTTCGAGCG
CATCGCAGGTGAGGCTTCCCGCCTGGCGCATTACAACAAGCGCTCGACCATCACCTCCAGGGAGATCCAG
ACGGCCGTGCGCCTGCTGCTGCCTGGGGAGTTGGCCAAGCACGCCGTGTCCGAGGGTACTAAGGCCATCA
CCAAGTACACCAGCGCTAAGTAAGGCGCGCCCCTGCAGGGAATTCGATATCATAATCAACCTCTGGATTA
CAAAATTTGTGAAAGATTGACTGGTATTCTTAACTATGTTGCTCCTTTTACGCTATGTGGATACGCTGCT
TTAATGCCTTTGTATCATGCTATTGCTTCCCGTATGGCTTTCATTTTCTCCTCCTTGTATAAATCCTGGT
TAGTTCTTGCCACGGCGGAACTCATCGCCGCCTGCCTTGCCCGCTGCTGGACAGGGGCTCGGCTGTTGGG
CACTGACAATTCCGTGGCTCGAGAGATCTTCGACTGTGCCTTCTAGTTGCCAGCCATCTGTTGTTTGCCC
CTCCCCCGTGCCTTCCTTGACCCTGGAAGGTGCCACTCCCACTGTCCTTTCCTAATAAAATGAGGAAATT
GCATCGCATTGTCTGAGTAGGTGTCATTCTATTCTGGGGGGTGGGGTGGGGCAGGACAGCAAGGGGGAGG
ATTGGGAAGACAATAGCAGGCATGAGATCTCACGTGCGGACCGAGCGGCCGCAGGAACCCCTAGTGATGG
AGTTGGCCACTCCCTCTCTGCGCGCTCGCTCGCTCACTGAGGCCGGGCGACCAAAGGTCGCCCGACGCCC
GGGCTTTGCCCGGGCGGCCTCAGTGAGCGAGCGAGCGCGCAGCTGCCTGCAGGGGCGCCTGATGCGGTAT
TTTCTCCTTACGCATCTGTGCGGTATTTCACACCGCATA
[95 nt withheld, positions 2490-2584]
T
[46 nt withheld, positions 2586-2631]
C
[141 nt withheld, positions 2633-2773]
CCTTTGACGTTGGAGTCCACGTTCTTT
[37 nt withheld, positions 2801-2837]
ACTCTATCTCGGGCTATTCTTTTGATTTATAAGGGATTTTGCCGATTTCGGTCTATTGGTTAAAAAATGA
GCTGATTTAACAAAAATTTAACGCGAATTTTAACAAAATATTAACGTTTACAATTTTATGGTGCACTCTC
AGTACAATCTGCTCTGATGCCGCATAGTTAAGCCAGCCCCGACACCCGCCAACACCCGCTGACGCGCCCT
GACGGGCTTGTCTGCTCCCGGCATCCGCTTACAGACAAGCTGTGACCGTCTCCGGGAGCTGCATGTGTCA
GAGGTTTTCACCGTCATCACCGAAACGCGCGAGACGAAAGGGCCTCGTGATACGCCTATTTTTATAGGTT
AATGTCATGATAATAATGGTTTCTTAGACGTCAGGTGGCACTTTTCGGGGAAATGTGCGCGGAACCCCTA
TTTGTTTATTTTTCTAAATACATTCAAATATGTATCCGCTCATGAGACAATAACCCTGATAAATGCTTCA
ATAATATTGAAAAAGGAAGAGTATGAGTATTCAACATTTCCGTGTCGCCCTTATTCCCTTTTTTGCGGCA
TTTTGCCTTCCTGTTTTTGCTCACCCAGAAACGCTGGTGAAAGTAAAAGATGCTGAAGATCAGTTGGGTG
CACGAGTGGGTTACATCGAACTGGATCTCAACAGCGGTAAGATCCTTGAGAGTTTTCGCCCCGAAGAACG
TTTTCCAATGATGAGCACTTTTAAAGTTCTGCTATGTGGCGCGGTATTATCCCGTATTGACGCCGGGCAA
GAGCAACTCGGTCGCCGCATACACTATTCTCAGAATGACTTGGTTGAGTACTCACCAGTCACAGAAAAGC
ATCTTACGGATGGCATGACAGTAAGAGAATTATGCAGTGCTGCCATAACCATGAGTGATAACACTGCGGC
CAACTTACTTCTGACAACGATCGGAGGACCGAAGGAGCTAACCGCTTTTTTGCACAACATGGGGGATCAT
GTAACTCGCCTTGATCGTTGGGAACCGGAGCTGAATGAAGCCATACCAAACGACGAGCGTGACACCACGA
TGCCTGTAGCAATGGCAACAACGTTGCGCAAACTATTAACTGGCGAACTACTTACTCTAGCTTCCCGGCA
ACAATTAATAGACTGGATGGAGGCGGATAAAGTTGCAGGACCACTTCTGCGCTCGGCCCTTCCGGCTGGC
TGGTTTATTGCTGATAAATCTGGAGCCGGTGAGCGTGGGTCTCGCGGTATCATTGCAGCACTGGGGCCAG
ATGGTAAGCCCTCCCGTATCGTAGTTATCTACACGACGGGGAGTCAGGCAACTATGGATGAACGAAATAG
ACAGATCGCTGAGATAGGTGCCTCACTGATTAAGCATTGGTAACTGTCAGACCAAGTTTACTCATATATA
CTTTAGATTGATTTAAAACTTCATTTTTAATTTAAAAGGATCTAGGTGAAGATCCTTTTTGATAATCTCA
TGACCAAAATCCCTTAACGTGAGTTTTCGTTCCACTGAGCGTCAGACCCCGTAGAAAAGATCAAAGGATC
TTCTTGAGATCCTTTTTTTCTGCGCGTAATCTGCTGCTTGCAAACAAAAAAACCACCGCTACCAGCGGTG
GTTTGTTTGCCGGATCAAGAGCTACCAACTCTTTTTCCGAAGGTAACTGGCTTCAGCAGAGCGCAGATAC
CAAATACTGTTCTTCTAGTGTAGCCGTAGTTAGGCCACCACTTCAAGAACTCTGTAGCACCGCCTACATA
CCTCGCTCTGCTAATCCTGTTACCAGTGGCTGCTGCCAGTGGCGATAAGTCGTGTCTTACCGGGTTGGAC
TCAAGACGATAGTTACCGGATAAGGCGCAGCGGTCGGGCTGAACGGGGGGTTCGTGCACACAGCCCAGCT
TGGAGCGAACGACCTACACCGAACTGAGATACCTACAGCGTGAGCTATGAGAAAGCGCCACGCTTCCCGA
AGGGAGAAAGGCGGACAGGTATCCGGTAAGCGGCAGGGTCGGAACAGGAGAGCGCACGAGGGAGCTTCCA
GGGGGAAACGCCTGGTATCTTTATAGTCCTGTCGGGTTTCGCCACCTCTGACTTGAGCGTCGATTTTTGT
GATGCTCGTCAGGGGGGCGGAGCCTATGGAAAAACGCCAGCAACGCGGCCTTTTTACGGTTCCTGGCCTT
TTGCTGGCCTTTTGCTCACATGT
Features (pLannotate 1.2.2; 16 found; start..end, strand, type, name):
     12..39      +  repeat_region  AAV2 ITR (fragment): inverted terminal repeat of adeno-associated virus serotype 2 inverted
     68..95      +  repeat_region  AAV2 ITR (fragment): inverted terminal repeat of adeno-associated virus serotype 2 inverted
    183..630     +  promoter       hSyn promoter: human synapsin I promoter; confers neuron-specific expression (Kügler et al., 2003)
    670..1365    +  CDS            mScarlet: mScarlet is a basic (constitutively fluorescent) red fluorescent protein published in 2016, derived from synthetic construct. It has moderate acid sensitivity.
   1396..1773    +  CDS            H2B: human histone H2B; HIST1H2BJ
   1804..1961    +  misc_feature   WPRE (fragment): woodchuck hepatitis virus posttranscriptional regulatory element
   1967..2047    +  misc_feature   WPRE (fragment): woodchuck hepatitis virus posttranscriptional regulatory element
   2064..2175    +  polyA_signal   bGH poly(A) signal: bovine growth hormone polyadenylation signal
   2293..2433    +  repeat_region  AAV2 ITR: inverted terminal repeat of adeno-associated virus serotype 2 inverted
   2438..2489    -  misc_feature   bom (fragment): basis of mobility region from pBR322
   2508..2963    +  rep_origin     f1 ori (sequence partly withheld): f1 bacteriophage origin of replication; arrow indicates direction of (+) strand synthesis
   2964..3013    -  misc_feature   bom (fragment): basis of mobility region from pBR322
   3115..3150    -  CDS            rop (fragment): Rop protein, which maintains plasmids at low copy number; rop
   3245..3349    +  promoter       AmpR promoter: bla
   3350..4210    +  CDS            AmpR: β-lactamase; bla; confers resistance to ampicillin, carbenicillin, and related antibiotics
   4381..4969    +  rep_origin     ori: high-copy-number ColE1/pMB1/pBR322/pUC origin of replication
