[The description below was written by a language model from this plasmid's Addgene catalogue record and pLannotate feature annotations shown in this document.]
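Description:
AiP15324 - pAAV-hSyn1-mScarlet-10aa-H2B-WPRE3-BGHpA (alias CN5324) is a recombinant AAV transfer plasmid of about 5 kb, designed to be packaged into AAV particles for pan-neuronal expression of a nuclear-localized red fluorescent reporter. In bacteria it is maintained through a high-copy ColE1/pUC-type origin and selected with ampicillin via the bla (AmpR) gene and its promoter. The backbone also carries an f1 phage origin and small remnants of pBR322 bom and rop sequence. The record lists a recombination-deficient host strain, consistent with the usual need to preserve the repeat-rich ITRs.

The expression cassette lies between AAV2 inverted terminal repeats, which supply the cis signals for genome replication and encapsidation. The downstream ITR is annotated in full, while the upstream one is detected only as two short fragments in the sequencing-derived annotation. The human synapsin I promoter drives neuron-restricted transcription of a synthetic fusion in which mScarlet is joined to human histone H2B. The 30-nt gap between the two annotated coding regions matches the ten-amino-acid linker named in the construct. Fusing the fluorophore to H2B tethers it to chromatin, giving compact nuclear labelling. Downstream, two WPRE fragments correspond to the shortened WPRE3 element, which enhances transcript stability and expression while saving packaging space. A bovine growth hormone polyadenylation signal follows.

The construct comes from a collection of enhancer AAVs and mouse lines built for genetic access to cortical cell types. Its stated purpose is broad neuronal labelling, and nuclear signal of this kind generally makes cell counting and segmentation easier. The record does not specify a capsid or a particular application.
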