Addgene plasmid #229938: AiP15324 - pAAV-hSyn1-mScarlet-10aa-H2B-WPRE3-BGHpA (Alias: CN5324)
Purpose: AAV vector for pan-neuronal expression of nuclear mScarlet
Depositing lab: Allen Institute for Brain Science & Jonathan Ting. Depositing organization: Allen Institute. Publication: A suite of enhancer AAVs and transgenic mouse lines for genetic access to cortical cell types (preprint). Ben-Simon Y, Hooper M, Narayan S, Daigle T, Dwivedi D, Way SW, Oster A, Stafford DA, Mich JK, Taormina MJ, Martinez RA, Opitz-Araya X, Roth JR, Allen S, Ayala A, Bakken TE, Barcelli T, Barta S, Bendrick J, Bertagnolli D, Bowlus J, Boyer G, Brouner K, Casian B, Casper T, Chakka AB, Chakrabarty R, Chance RK, Chavan S, Departee M, Donadio N, Dotson N, Egdorf T, Gabitto M, Garcia J, Gary A, Gasperini M, Goldy J, Gore BB, Graybuck L, Greisman N, Haeseleer F, Halterman C, Helback O, Hockemeyer D, Huang C, Huff S, Hunker A, Johansen N, Juneau Z, Kalmbach B, Khem S, Kussick E, Kutsal R, Larsen R, Lee C, Lee AY, Leibly M, Lenz GH, Liang E, Lusk N, Malone J, Mollenkopf T, Morin E, Newman D, Ng L, Ngo K, Omstead V, Oyama A, Pham T, Pom CA, Potekhina L, Ransford S, Rette D, Rimorin C, Rocha D, Ruiz A, Sanchez REA, Sedeno-Cortes A, Sevigny JP, Shapovalova N, Shulga L, Sigler AR, Siverts LA, Somasundaram S, Stewart K, Szelenyi E, Tieu M, Trader C, van Velthoven CTJ, Walker M, Weed N, Wirthlin M, Wood T, Wynalda B, Yao Z, Zhou T, Ariza J, Dee N, Reding M, Ronellenfitch K, Mufti S, Sunkin SM, Smith KA, Esposito L, Waters J, Thyagarajan B, Yao S, Lein ES, Zeng H, Levi BP, Ngai J, Ting J, Tasic B. bioRxiv [Preprint]. 2024 Sep 26:2024.06.10.597244. doi: 10.1101/2024.06.10.597244. PubMed 38915722.
Backbone
  Vector backbone: rAAV
  Vector type: AAV
Growth in bacteria
  Bacterial resistance: Ampicillin, 100 μg/mL
  Growth temperature: 30°C
  Growth strain: NEB Stable
  Copy number: High Copy
Gene/Insert
  Gene/Insert name: mScarlet-10aa-H2B
  Species: Synthetic
  Cloning method: Restriction Enzyme; 5′ cloning site Unknown (unknown if destroyed); 3′ cloning site Unknown (unknown if destroyed)
Terms and licenses: Academic/Nonprofit Terms; Industry Terms: Not Available to Industry
Depositor comments: Allen Institute plasmid alias: CN5324
How to cite: AiP15324 - pAAV-hSyn1-mScarlet-10aa-H2B-WPRE3-BGHpA (Alias: CN5324) was a gift from Allen Institute for Brain Science & Jonathan Ting (Addgene plasmid # 229938 ; http://n2t.net/addgene:229938 ; RRID:Addgene_229938)
